>Addgene plasmid #200477 | pKLV2-U6gRNA5(CXCR4-SE(96))-PGKpuro2ABFP-W | addgene full sequence | sequence record 418456 | Addgene NGS Result
ACGACCCCCGCCCATTGACGTCAATAATGACGTATGTTCCCATAGTAACGCCAATAGGGACTTTCCATTG
ACGTCAATGGGTGGAGTATTTACGGTAAACTGCCCACTTGGCAGTACATCAAGTGTATCATATGCCAAGT
ACGCCCCCTATTGACGTCAATGACGGTAAATGGCCCGCCTGGCATTATGCCCAGTACATGACCTTATGGG
ACTTTCCTACTTGGCAGTACATCTACGTATTAGTCATCGCTATTACCATGGTGATGCGGTTTTGGCAGTA
CATCAATGGGCGTGGATAGCGGTTTGACTCACGGGGATTTCCAAGTCTCCACCCCATTGACGTCAATGGG
AGTTTGTTTTGGCACCAAAATCAACGGGACTTTCCAAAATGTCGTAACAACTCCGCCCCATTGACGCAAA
TGGGCGGTAGGCGTGTACGGTGGGAGGTCTATATAAGCAGCGCGTTTTGCCTGTACTGGGTCTCTCTGGT
TAGACCAGATCTGAGCCTGGGAGCTCTCTGGCTAACTAGGGAACCCACTGCTTAAGCCTCAATAAAGCTT
GCCTTGAGTGCTTCAAGTAGTGTGTGCCCGTCTGTTGTGTGACTCTGGTAACTAGAGATCCCTCAGACCC
TTTTAGTCAGTGTGGAAAATCTCTAGCAGTGGCGCCCGAACAGGGACTTGAAAGCGAAAGGGAAACCAGA
GGAGCTCTCTCGACGCAGGACTCGGCTTGCTGAAGCGCGCACGGCAAGAGGCGAGGGGCGGCGACTGGTG
AGTACGCCAAAAATTTTGACTAGCGGAGGCTAGAAGGAGAGAGATGGGTGCGAGAGCGTCAGTATTAAGC
GGGGGAGAATTAGATCGCGATGGGAAAAAATTCGGTTAAGGCCAGGGGGAAAGAAAAAATATAAATTAAA
ACATATAGTATGGGCAAGCAGGGAGCTAGAACGATTCGCAGTTAATCCTGGCCTGTTAGAAACATCAGAA
GGCTGTAGACAAATACTGGGACAGCTACAACCATCCCTTCAGACAGGATCAGAAGAACTTAGATCATTAT
ATAATACAGTAGCAACCCTCTATTGTGTGCATCAAAGGATAGAGATAAAAGACACCAAGGAAGCTTTAGA
CAAGATAGAGGAAGAGCAAAACAAAAGTAAGACCACCGCACAGCAAGCGGCCGGCCGCGCTGATCTTCAG
ACCTGGAGGAGGAGATATGAGGGACAATTGGAGAAGTGAATTATATAAATATAAAGTAGTAAAAATTGAA
CCATTAGGAGTAGCACCCACCAAGGCAAAGAGAAGAGTGGTGCAGAGAGAAAAAAGAGCAGTGGGAATAG
GAGCTTTGTTCCTTGGGTTCTTGGGAGCAGCAGGAAGCACTATGGGCGCAGCGTCAATGACGCTGACGGT
ACAGGCCAGACAATTATTGTCTGGTATAGTGCAGCAGCAGAACAATTTGCTGAGGGCTATTGAGGCGCAA
CAGCATCTGTTGCAACTCACAGTCTGGGGCATCAAGCAGCTCCAGGCAAGAATCCTGGCTGTGGAAAGAT
ACCTAAAGGATCAACAGCTCCTGGGGATTTGGGGTTGCTCTGGAAAACTCATTTGCACCACTGCTGTGCC
TTGGAATGCTAGTTGGAGTAATAAATCTCTGGAACAGATTTGGAATCACACGACCTGGATGGAGTGGGAC
AGAGAAATTAACAATTACACAAGCTTAATACACTCCTTAATTGAAGAATCGCAAAACCAGCAAGAAAAGA
ATGAACAAGAATTATTGGAATTAGATAAATGGGCAAGTTTGTGGAATTGGTTTAACATAACAAATTGGCT
GTGGTATATAAAATTATTCATAATGATAGTAGGAGGCTTGGTAGGTTTAAGAATAGTTTTTGCTGTACTT
TCTATAGTGAATAGAGTTAGGCAGGGATATTCACCATTATCGTTTCAGACCCACCTCCCAACCCCGAGGG
GACCCGACAGGCCCGAAGGAATAGAAGAAGAAGGTGGAGAGAGAGACAGAGACAGATCCATTCGATTAGT
GAACGGATCGGCACTGCGTGCGCCAATTCTGCAGACAAATGGCAGTATTCATCCACAATTTTAAAAGAAA
AGGGGGGATTGGGGGGTACAGTGCAGGGGAAAGAATAGTAGACATAATAGCAACAGACATACAAACTAAA
GAATTACAAAAACAAATTACAAAAATTCAAAATTTTCGGGTTTATTACAGGGACAGCAGAGATCCAGTTT
GGTTAGTACCGGGCCCTACGCGTCCAAGGTCGGGCAGGAAGAGGGCCTATTTCCCATGATTCCTTCATAT
TTGCATATACGATACAAGGCTGTTAGAGAGATAATTAGAATTAATTTGACTGTAAACACAAAGATATTAG
TACAAAATACGTGACGTAGAAAGTAATAATTTCTTGGGTAGTTTGCAGTTTTAAAATTATGTTTTAAAAT
GGACTATCATATGCTTACCGTAACTTGAAAGTATTTCGATTTCTTGGCTTTATATATCTTGTGGAAAGGA
CGAAACACCGGGTTTCTGGAAACCACCGAGTTTAAGAGCTATGCTGGAAACAGCATAGCAAGTTTAAATA
AGGCTAGTCCGTTATCAACTTGAAAAAGTGGCACCGAGTCGGTGCTTTTTTTGGATCCAATTCTACCGGG
TAGGGGAGGCGCTTTTCCCAAGGCAGTCTGGAGCATGCGCTTTAGCAGCCCCGCTGGGCACTTGGCGCTA
CACAAGTGGCCTCTGGCCTCGCACACATTCCACATCCACCGGTAGGCGCCAACCGGCTCCGTTCTTTGGT
GGCCCCTTCGCGCCACCTTCTACTCCTCCCCTAGTCAGGAAGTTCCCCCCCGCCCCGCAGCTCGCGTCGT
GCAGGACGTGACAAATGGAAGTAGCACGTCTCACTAGTCTCGTGCAGATGGACAGCACCGCTGAGCAATG
GAAGCGGGTAGGCCTTTGGGGCAGCGGCCAATAGCAGCTTTGCTCCTTCGCTTTCTGGGCTCAGAGGCTG
GGAAGGGGTGGGTCCGGGGGCGGGCTCAGGGGCGGGCTCAGGGGCGGGGCGGGCGCCCGAAGGTCCTCCG
GAGGCCCGGCATTCTGCACGCTTCAAAAGCGCACGTCTGCCGCGCTGTTCTCCTCTTCCTCATCTCCGGG
CCTTTCGACCTGCATCCATCTAGATCTCGAGCAGCTGAAGCTTACCATGACCGAGTACAAGCCCACGGTG
CGCCTCGCCACCCGCGACGACGTCCCCAGGGCCGTACGCACCCTCGCCGCCGCGTTCGCCGACTACCCCG
CCACGCGCCACACCGTCGATCCGGACCGCCACATCGAGCGGGTCACCGAGCTGCAAGAACTCTTCCTCAC
GCGCGTCGGGCTCGACATCGGCAAGGTGTGGGTCGCGGACGACGGCGCCGCGGTGGCGGTCTGGACCACG
CCGGAGAGCGTCGAAGCGGGGGCGGTGTTCGCCGAGATCGGCCCGCGCATGGCCGAGTTGAGCGGTTCCC
GGCTGGCCGCGCAGCAACAGATGGAAGGCCTCCTGGCGCCGCACCGGCCCAAGGAGCCCGCGTGGTTCCT
GGCCACCGTCGGCGTCTCGCCCGACCACCAGGGCAAGGGTCTGGGCAGCGCCGTCGTGCTCCCCGGAGTG
GAGGCGGCCGAGCGCGCCGGGGTGCCCGCCTTCCTGGAGACCTCCGCGCCCCGCAACCTCCCCTTCTACG
AGCGGCTCGGCTTCACCGTCACCGCCGACGTCGAGGTGCCCGAAGGACCGCGCACCTGGTGCATGACCCG
CAAGCCCGGTGCCGGCGGCGGGTCCGGAGGAGAGGGCAGAGGAAGTCTCCTAACATGCGGTGACGTGGAG
GAGAATCCTGGCCCAATGAGCGAGCTGATTAAGGAGAACATGCACATGAAGCTGTACATGGAGGGCACCG
TGGACAACCATCACTTCAAGTGCACATCCGAGGGCGAAGGCAAGCCCTACGAGGGCACCCAGACCATGAG
AATCAAGGTGGTCGAGGGCGGCCCTCTCCCCTTCGCCTTCGACATCCTGGCTACTAGCTTCCTCTACGGC
AGCAAGACCTTCATCAACCACACCCAGGGCATCCCCGACTTCTTCAAGCAGTCCTTCCCTGAGGGCTTCA
CATGGGAGAGAGTCACCACATACGAGGACGGGGGCGTGCTGACCGCTACCCAGGACACCAGCCTCCAGGA
CGGCTGCCTCATCTACAACGTCAAGATCAGAGGGGTGAACTTCACATCCAACGGCCCTGTGATGCAGAAG
AAAACACTCGGCTGGGAGGCCTTCACCGAGACGCTGTACCCCGCTGACGGCGGCCTGGAAGGCAGAAACG
ACATGGCCCTGAAGCTCGTGGGCGGGAGCCATCTGATCGCAAACATCAAGACCACATATAGATCCAAGAA
ACCCGCTAAGAACCTCAAGATGCCTGGCGTCTACTATGTGGACTACAGACTGGAAAGAATCAAGGAGGCC
AACAACGAGACCTACGTCGAGCAGCACGAGGTGGCAGTGGCCAGATACTGCGACCTCCCTAGCAAACTGG
GGCACAAGCTTAATTGAGCGGCCGCTCAACCTCTGGATTACAAAATTTGTGAAAGATTGACTGGTATTCT
TAACTATGTTGCTCCTTTTACGCTATGTGGATACGCTGCTTTAATGCCTTTGTATCATGCTATTGCTTCC
CGTATGGCTTTCATTTTCTCCTCCTTGTATAAATCCTGGTTGCTGTCTCTTTATGAGGAGTTGTGGCCCG
TTGTCAGGCAACGTGGCGTGGTGTGCACTGTGTTTGCTGACGCAACCCCCACTGGTTGGGGCATTGCCAC
CACCTGTCAGCTCCTTTCCGGGACTTTCGCTTTCCCCCTCCCTATTGCCACGGCGGAACTCATCGCCGCC
TGCCTTGCCCGCTGCTGGACAGGGGCTCGGCTGTTGGGCACTGACAATTCCGTGGTGTTGTCGGGGAAAT
CATCGTCCTTTCCTTGGCTGCTCGCCTGTGTTGCCACCTGGATTCTGCGCGGGACGTCCTTCTGCTACGT
CCCTTCGGCCCTCAATCCAGCGGACCTTCCTTCCCGCGGCCTGCTGCCGGCTCTGCGGCCTCTTCCGCGT
CTACGCCTTCGCCCTCAGACGAGTCGGATCTCCCTTTGGGCCGCCTCCCCGCAGGTACCTTTAAGACCAA
TGACTTACAAGGCAGCTGTAGATCTTAGCCACTTTTTAAAAGAAAAGGGGGGACTGGAAGGGCTAATTCA
CTCCCAAAGAAGTCAAGATCTGCTTTTTGCCTGTACTGGGTCTCTCTGGTTAGACCAGAGTCTCTCTGGT
TAGACCAGATCTGAGCCTGGGAGCTCTCTGGCTAACTAGGGAACCCACTGCTTAAGCCTCAATAAAGCTT
GCCTTGAGTGCTTCAAGTAGTGTGTGCCCGTCTGTTGTGTGACTCTGGTAACTAGAGATCCCTCAGACCC
TTTTAGTCAGTGTGGAAAATCTCTAGCAGTTTAAACCCGCTGATCAGCCTCGACTGTGCCTTCTAGTTGC
CAGCCATCTGTTGTTTGCCCCTCCCCCGTGCCTTCCTTGACCCTGGAAGGTGCCACTCCCACTGTCCTTT
CCTAATAAAATGAGGAAATTGCATCGCATTGTCTGAGTAGGTGTCATTCTATTCTGGGGGGTGGGGTGGG
GCAGGACAGCAAGGGGGAGGATTGGGAAGTCAATAGCAGGCATGCTGGGGATGCGGTGGGCTCTATGGGC
GGCCGTTAATTAAGCTTTTGTTCCCTTTAGTGAGGGTTAATTGCGCGCTTGGCGTAATCATGGTCATAGC
TGTTTCCTGTGTGAAATTGTTATCCGCTCACAATTCCACACAACATACGAGCCGGGAGCATAAAGTGTAA
AGCCTGGGGTGCCTAATGAGTGAGCTAACTCACATTAATTGCGTTGCGCTCACTGCCCGCTTTCCAGTCG
GGAAACCTGTCGTGCCAGCTGCATTAATGAATCGGCCAACGCGCGGGGAGAGGCGGTTTGCGTATTGGGC
GCTCTTCCGCTTCCTCGCTCACTGACTCGCTGCGCTCGGTCGTTCGGCTGCGGCGAGCGGTATCAGCTCA
CTCAAAGGCGGTAATACGGTTATCCACAGAATCAGGGGATAACGCAGGAAAGAACATGTGAGCAAAAGGC
CAGCAAAAGGCCAGGAACCGTAAAAAGGCCGCGTTGCTGGCGTTTTTCCATAGGCTCCGCCCCCCTGACG
AGCATCACAAAAATCGACGCTCAAGTCAGAGGTGGCGAAACCCGACAGGACTATAAAGATACCAGGCGTT
TCCCCCTGGAAGCTCCCTCGTGCGCTCTCCTGTTCCGACCCTGCCGCTTACCGGATACCTGTCCGCCTTT
CTCCCTTCGGGAAGCGTGGCGCTTTCTCATAGCTCACGCTGTAGGTATCTCAGTTCGGTGTAGGTCGTTC
GCTCCAAGCTGGGCTGTGTGCACGAACCCCCCGTTCAGCCCGACCGCTGCGCCTTATCCGGTAACTATCG
TCTTGAGTCCAACCCGGTAAGACACGACTTATCGCCACTGGCAGCAGCCACTGGTAACAGGATTAGCAGA
GCGAGGTATGTAGGCGGTGCTACAGAGTTCTTGAAGTGGTGGCCTAACTACGGCTACACTAGAAGAACAG
TATTTGGTATCTGCGCTCTGCTGAAGCCAGTTACCTTCGGAAAAAGAGTTGGTAGCTCTTGATCCGGCAA
ACAAACCACCGCTGGTAGCGGTGGTTTTTTTGTTTGCAAGCAGCAGATTACGCGCAGAAAAAAAGGATCT
CAAGAAGATCCTTTGATCTTTTCTACGGGGTCTGACGCTCAGTGGAACGAAAACTCACGTTAAGGGATTT
TGGTCATGAGATTATCAAAAAGGATCTTCACCTAGATCCTTTTAAATTAAAAATGAAGTTTTAAATCAAT
CTAAAGTATATATGAGTAAACTTGGTCTGACAGTTACCAATGCTTAATCAGTGAGGCACCTATCTCAGCG
ATCTGTCTATTTCGTTCATCCATAGTTGCCTGACTCCCCGTCGTGTAGATAACTACGATACGGGAGGGCT
TACCATCTGGCCCCAGTGCTGCAATGATACCGCGAGACCCACGCTCACCGGCTCCAGATTTATCAGCAAT
AAACCAGCCAGCCGGAAGGGCCGAGCGCAGAAGTGGTCCTGCAACTTTATCCGCCTCCATCCAGTCTATT
AATTGTTGCCGGGAAGCTAGAGTAAGTAGTTCGCCAGTTAATAGTTTGCGCAACGTTGTTGCCATTGCTA
CAGGCATCGTGGTGTCACGCTCGTCGTTTGGTATGGCTTCATTCAGCTCCGGTTCCCAACGATCAAGGCG
AGTTACATGATCCCCCATGTTGTGCAAAAAAGCGGTTAGCTCCTTCGGTCCTCCGATCGTTGTCAGAAGT
AAGTTGGCCGCAGTGTTATCACTCATGGTTATGGCAGCACTGCATAATTCTCTTACTGTCATGCCATCCG
TAAGATGCTTTTCTGTGACTGGTGAGTACTCAACCAAGTCATTCTGAGAATAGTGTATGCGGCGACCGAG
TTGCTCTTGCCCGGCGTCAATACGGGATAATACCGCGCCACATAGCAGAACTTTAAAAGTGCTCATCATT
GGAAAACGTTCTTCGGGGCGAAAACTCTCAAGGATCTTACCGCTGTTGAGATCCAGTTCGATGTAACCCA
CTCGTGCACCCAACTGATCTTCAGCATCTTTTACTTTCACCAGCGTTTCTGGGTGAGCAAAAACAGGAAG
GCAAAATGCCGCAAAAAAGGGAATAAGGGCGACACGGAAATGTTGAATACTCATACTCTTCCTTTTTCAA
TATTATTGAAGCATTTATCAGGGTTATTGTCTCATGAGCGGATACATATTTGAATGTATTTAGAAAAATA
AACAAATAGGGGTTCCGCGCACATTTCCCCGAAAAGTGCCACCTAAATTGTAAGCGTTAATATTTTGTTA
AAATTCGCGTTAAATTTTTGTTAAATCAGCTCATTTTTTAACCAATAGGCCGAAATCGGCAAAATCCCTT
ATAAATCAAAAGAATAGACCGAGATAGGGT
[37 nt withheld, positions 8081-8117]
AAAGAACGTGGACTCCAACGTCAAAGG
[49 nt withheld, positions 8145-8193]
T
[91 nt withheld, positions 8195-8285]
G
[124 nt withheld, positions 8287-8410]
CCCATTCGCCATTCAGGCTGCGCAACTGTTGGGAAGGGCGATCGGTGCGGGCCTCTTCGCTATTACGCCA
GCTGGCGAAAGGGGGATGTGCTGCAAGGCGATTAAGTTGGGTAACGCCAGGGTTTTCCCAGTCACGACGT
TGTAAAACGACGGCCAGTGAGCGCGCGTAATACGACTCACTATAGGGCGAATTGACTAGTACATAACTTA
CGGTAAATGGCCCGCCTGGCTGACCGCCCA
Features (pLannotate 1.2.2; 28 found; start..end, strand, type, name):
    261..460     +  promoter       CMV promoter: human cytomegalovirus (CMV) immediate early promoter
    478..658     +  LTR            5' LTR (truncated): truncated 5' long terminal repeat (LTR) from HIV-1
    705..830     +  misc_feature   HIV-1 Ψ: packaging signal of human immunodeficiency virus type 1
    814..1152    +  CDS            HIV-1 gag (fragment): gag protein from human immunodeficiency virus 1; gag
   1329..1562    +  misc_feature   RRE: The Rev response element (RRE) of HIV-1 allows for Rev-dependent mRNA export from the nucleus to the cytoplasm.
   1939..2039    +  CDS            Rev (fragment): human immunodeficiency virus 1 (HIV-1) Rev protein; rev; enhances nuclear export of unspliced and incompletely spliced viral mRNAs
   2089..2206    +  misc_feature   cPPT/CTS: central polypurine tract and central termination sequence of HIV-1
   2281..2521    +  promoter       U6 promoter: RNA polymerase III promoter for human U6 snRNA
   2568..2635    +  misc_RNA       tracrRNA (fragment): trans-activating CRISPR RNA for the Streptococcus pyogenes CRISPR/Cas9 system
   2658..3157    +  promoter       PGK promoter: mouse phosphoglycerate kinase 1 promoter
   3197..3793    +  CDS            PuroR (fragment): puromycin N-acetyltransferase; pac from Streptomyces; confers resistance to puromycin
   3866..4564    +  CDS            TagBFP: TagBFP is a basic (constitutively fluorescent) blue fluorescent protein published in 2008, derived from Entacmaea quadricolor. It is reported to be a very rapidly-maturing monomer with very low acid sensitivity.
   4576..5162    +  misc_feature   WPRE: woodchuck hepatitis virus posttranscriptional regulatory element
   5156..5302    +  CDS            nef (fragment): NEF_HV1LA - Experimental evidence at protein level: Swiss-Prot protein existence level 1. Extracellular Nef protein targets CD4(+) T-lymphocytes for apoptosis by interacting with CXCR4 surface receptors. From Human immunodeficiency virus type 1 group M subtype B (isolate Lai) (HIV-1).
   5310..5488    +  LTR            5' LTR (truncated): truncated 5' long terminal repeat (LTR) from HIV-1
   5514..5625    +  polyA_signal   bGH poly(A) signal: bovine growth hormone polyadenylation signal
   5764..5782    -  promoter       T3 promoter: promoter for bacteriophage T3 RNA polymerase
   5827..5843    -  protein_bind   lac operator: The lac repressor binds to the lac operator to inhibit transcription in E. coli. This inhibition can be relieved by adding lactose or isopropyl-β-D-thiogalactopyranoside (IPTG). lac repressor encoded by lacI
   5851..5881    -  promoter       lac promoter: promoter for the E. coli lac operon
   5896..5917    -  protein_bind   CAP binding site: CAP binding activates transcription in the presence of cAMP. E. coli catabolite activator protein
   5930..6022    -  CDS            lacI (fragment): lac repressor; lacI; The lac repressor binds to the lac operator to inhibit transcription in E. coli. This inhibition can be relieved by adding lactose or isopropyl-β-D-thiogalactopyranoside (IPTG).
   6205..6793    -  rep_origin     ori: high-copy-number ColE1/pMB1/pBR322/pUC origin of replication
   6964..7824    -  CDS            AmpR: β-lactamase; bla; confers resistance to ampicillin, carbenicillin, and related antibiotics
   7825..7929    -  promoter       AmpR promoter: bla
   7982..8410    -  rep_origin     f1 ori (sequence partly withheld): f1 bacteriophage origin of replication; arrow indicates direction of (+) strand synthesis
   8415..8570    -  CDS            lacZα (fragment): LacZα fragment of β-galactosidase; lacZ fragment
   8578..8596    +  promoter       T7 promoter: promoter for bacteriophage T7 RNA polymerase
   8610..260     +  enhancer       CMV enhancer (across the origin): human cytomegalovirus immediate early enhancer
