[The description below was written by a language model from this plasmid's Addgene catalogue record and pLannotate feature annotations shown in this document.]
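Description:
pKLV2-U6gRNA5(CXCR4-SE(96))-PGKpuro2ABFP-W is an 8,650 bp HIV-1-based lentiviral transfer vector that delivers a single CRISPR guide RNA directed at a human CXCR4-associated element designated "CXCR4-SE". The record does not spell out the abbreviation. It derives from the pKLV2-U6gRNA5(BbsI)-PGKpuro2ABFP-W backbone, with the guide oligonucleotides inserted between two BbsI sites that were destroyed during cloning. In bacteria the plasmid replicates from a high-copy ColE1/pUC-type origin and is selected with ampicillin through the β-lactamase gene. An f1 origin and remnants of a lac/lacZα cloning region, flanked by T3 and T7 promoters, are also carried over from the parent plasmid.

The viral genome is transcribed from a CMV enhancer/promoter fused to a truncated 5' LTR, an arrangement that removes the need for Tat during packaging. It contains the Ψ packaging signal with a partial gag fragment, the RRE for Rev-dependent nuclear export, and the cPPT/CTS, which aids nuclear import of the reverse-transcribed genome. Downstream, a human U6 RNA polymerase III promoter drives the guide fused to a Streptococcus pyogenes tracrRNA-derived scaffold. A separate mouse PGK promoter drives puromycin N-acetyltransferase linked to TagBFP, by a 2A peptide according to the construct name, so transduced cells can be drug-selected or tracked by blue fluorescence. A WPRE enhances transcript expression, followed by a truncated 3' LTR and a bGH polyadenylation signal. No Cas9 is annotated, so the nuclease must be supplied separately. The associated study concerns the BAF complex in human T-cell acute lymphoblastic leukemia.
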