Addgene plasmid #200477: pKLV2-U6gRNA5(CXCR4-SE(96))-PGKpuro2ABFP-W
Purpose: Lentiviral vector expressing gRNA targeting human CXCR4-SE
Depositing lab: Kosuke Yusa. Depositing organization: Kyoto University, Institute for Life and Medical Sciences. Publication: Canonical BAF complex regulates the oncogenic program in human T-cell acute lymphoblastic leukemia. Aoki K, Hyuga M, Tarumoto Y, Nishibuchi G, Ueda A, Ochi Y, Sugino S, Mikami T, Kobushi H, Kato I, Akahane K, Inukai T, Takaori-Kondo A, Takita J, Ogawa S, Yusa K. Blood. 2023 Nov 3:blood.2023020857. doi: 10.1182/blood.2023020857. PubMed 37922452.
Backbone
  Vector backbone: pKLV2-U6gRNA5(BbsI)-PGKpuro2ABFP-W
  Backbone manufacturer: addgene
  Backbone size w/o insert (bp): 8648
  Total vector size (bp): 8650
  Vector type: Lentiviral
  Selectable markers: Puromycin
Growth in bacteria
  Bacterial resistance: Ampicillin, 100 μg/mL
  Growth temperature: 37°C
  Growth strain: NEB Stable
  Copy number: Unknown
Gene/Insert
  Gene/Insert name: CXCR4-SE(96)
  gRNA/shRNA sequence: GGTTTCTGGAAACCACCGA
  Species: H. sapiens (human)
  Entrez Gene: CXCR4 (a.k.a. CD184, D2S201E, FB22, HM89, HSY3RR, LAP-3, LAP3, LCR1, LESTR, NPY3R, NPYR, NPYRL, NPYY3R, WHIM, WHIMS, WHIMS1)
  Cloning method: Restriction Enzyme; 5′ cloning site BbsI (destroyed during cloning); 3′ cloning site BbsI (destroyed during cloning)
  Sequencing primers: 5′ AGATAATTAGAATTAATTTGACTG
Terms and licenses: Academic/Nonprofit Terms; Industry Terms: Not Available to Industry
How to cite: pKLV2-U6gRNA5(CXCR4-SE(96))-PGKpuro2ABFP-W was a gift from Kosuke Yusa (Addgene plasmid # 200477 ; http://n2t.net/addgene:200477 ; RRID:Addgene_200477)
